>Addgene plasmid #60276 | pENTR D-TOPO-C3_34 | depositor full sequence | sequence record 96539 | Full Sequence
CTTTCCTGCGTTATCCCCTGATTCTGTGGATAACCGTATTACCGCCTTTGAGTGAGCTGATACCGCTCGC
CGCAGCCGAACGACCGAGCGCAGCGAGTCAGTGAGCGAGGAAGCGGAAGAGCGCCCAATACGCAAACCGC
CTCTCCCCGCGCGTTGGCCGATTCATTAATGCAGCTGGCACGACAGGTTTCCCGACTGGAAAGCGGGCAG
TGAGCGCAACGCAATTAATACGCGTACCGCTAGCCAGGAAGAGTTTGTAGAAACGCAAAAAGGCCATCCG
TCAGGATGGCCTTCTGCTTAGTTTGATGCCTGGCAGTTTATGGCGGGCGTCCTGCCCGCCACCCTCCGGG
CCGTTGCTTCACAACGTTCAAATCCGCTCCCGGCGGATTTGTCCTACTCAGGAGAGCGTTCACCGACAAA
CAACAGATAAAACGAAAGGCCCAGTCTTCCGACTGAGCCTTTCGTTTTATTTGATGCCTGGCAGTTCCCT
ACTCTCGCGTTAACGCTAGCATGGATGTTTTCCCAGTCACGACGTTGTAAAACGACGGCCAGTCTTAAGC
TCGGGCCCCAAATAATGATTTTATTTTGACTGATAGTGACCTGTTCGTTGCAACAAATTGATGAGCAATG
CTTTTTTATAATGCCAACTTTGTACAAAAAAGCAGGCTCCGCGGCCGCCCCCTTCACCCCACAAAGAATG
TGCAGGAAGGGGAGGAGCTCAAAAATGAGCAAGGTTGAGGGTGGGTATGAGAAGGGGGAGAAGGCGTTCT
AGAGTGGAGAGGAGGGGGTGAGGTGTGACTGCATGGAAATAAACCAGGGCAGGGCCCGCTTGAAGATCTG
AACTTCAGCATCGCAAAGTGGTGGCGTGAGATGCAGAGAGAGGCACCAGATGCTGATGTTTGTTCTCTGT
GTGGCGGCTTAGAGAATGGAGTGGATGGGAGGGAGGCCAGGTGAGATCCTGCCTGCCAGGCAACTGCCTA
TTGTGGTTACCATGGAAACATTAGACTGCAGACCCAGCAGCCTCTAGTTCGGCCCCTCTTATTAAAGATG
ACGAGACTGAGGACCAGACAGGGGAAGAGATTTGCTCTTTCCTGCTGGTGGCCTGGAAACCTCTGTCCAA
AAATACTGCAGTAAAACACACTTAAGATAAAAGTCACTATTTACTTTGCAACCATTTTTATTTATTATTA
TTTTAGACAGAATCCCTCTCTGTCACCCAAGCTAGAATGCCATCTTGGCTCACTGCAACCTCTGCCTTCT
GGGCTCAAGCGAAGGGTGGGCGCGCCGACCCAGCTTTCTTGTACAAAGTTGGCATTATAAGAAAGCATTG
CTTATCAATTTGTTGCAACGAACAGGTCACTATCAGTCAAAATAAAATCATTATTTGCCATCCAGCTGAT
ATCCCCTATAGTGAGTCGTATTACATGGTCATAGCTGTTTCCTGGCAGCTCTGGCCCGTGTCTCAAAATC
TCTGATGTTACATTGCACAAGATAAAAATATATCATCATGAACAATAAAACTGTCTGCTTACATAAACAG
TAATACAAGGGGTGTTATGAGCCATATTCAACGGGAAACGTCGAGGCCGCGATTAAATTCCAACATGGAT
GCTGATTTATATGGGTATAAATGGGCTCGCGATAATGTCGGGCAATCAGGTGCGACAATCTATCGCTTGT
ATGGGAAGCCCGATGCGCCAGAGTTGTTTCTGAAACATGGCAAAGGTAGCGTTGCCAATGATGTTACAGA
TGAGATGGTCAGACTAAACTGGCTGACGGAATTTATGCCTCTTCCGACCATCAAGCATTTTATCCGTACT
CCTGATGATGCATGGTTACTCACCACTGCGATCCCCGGAAAAACAGCATTCCAGGTATTAGAAGAATATC
CTGATTCAGGTGAAAATATTGTTGATGCGCTGGCAGTGTTCCTGCGCCGGTTGCATTCGATTCCTGTTTG
TAATTGTCCTTTTAACAGCGATCGCGTATTTCGTCTCGCTCAGGCGCAATCACGAATGAATAACGGTTTG
GTTGATGCGAGTGATTTTGATGACGAGCGTAATGGCTGGCCTGTTGAACAAGTCTGGAAAGAAATGCATA
AACTTTTGCCATTCTCACCGGATTCAGTCGTCACTCATGGTGATTTCTCACTTGATAACCTTATTTTTGA
CGAGGGGAAATTAATAGGTTGTATTGATGTTGGACGAGTCGGAATCGCAGACCGATACCAGGATCTTGCC
ATCCTATGGAACTGCCTCGGTGAGTTTTCTCCTTCATTACAGAAACGGCTTTTTCAAAAATATGGTATTG
ATAATCCTGATATGAATAAATTGCAGTTTCATTTGATGCTCGATGAGTTTTTCTAATCAGAATTGGTTAA
TTGGTTGTAACACTGGCAGAGCATTACGCTGACTTGACGGGACGGCGCAAGCTCATGACCAAAATCCCTT
AACGTGAGTTACGCGTCGTTCCACTGAGCGTCAGACCCCGTAGAAAAGATCAAAGGATCTTCTTGAGATC
CTTTTTTTCTGCGCGTAATCTGCTGCTTGCAAACAAAAAAACCACCGCTACCAGCGGTGGTTTGTTTGCC
GGATCAAGAGCTACCAACTCTTTTTCCGAAGGTAACTGGCTTCAGCAGAGCGCAGATACCAAATACTGTC
CTTCTAGTGTAGCCGTAGTTAGGCCACCACTTCAAGAACTCTGTAGCACCGCCTACATACCTCGCTCTGC
TAATCCTGTTACCAGTGGCTGCTGCCAGTGGCGATAAGTCGTGTCTTACCGGGTTGGACTCAAGACGATA
GTTACCGGATAAGGCGCAGCGGTCGGGCTGAACGGGGGGTTCGTGCACACAGCCCAGCTTGGAGCGAACG
ACCTACACCGAACTGAGATACCTACAGCGTGAGCATTGAGAAAGCGCCACGCTTCCCGAAGGGAGAAAGG
CGGACAGGTATCCGGTAAGCGGCAGGGTCGGAACAGGAGAGCGCACGAGGGAGCTTCCAGGGGGAAACGC
CTGGTATCTTTATAGTCCTGTCGGGTTTCGCCACCTCTGACTTGAGCGTCGATTTTTGTGATGCTCGTCA
GGGGGGCGGAGCCTATGGAAAAACGCCAGCAACGCGGCCTTTTTACGGTTCCTGGCCTTTTGCTGGCCTT
TTGCTCACATGTT
Features (pLannotate 1.2.2; 9 found; start..end, strand, type, name):
    121..213     +  CDS            lacI (fragment): lac repressor; lacI; The lac repressor binds to the lac operator to inhibit transcription in E. coli. This inhibition can be relieved by adding lactose or isopropyl-β-D-thiogalactopyranoside (IPTG).
    268..295     -  terminator     rrnB T2 terminator: transcription terminator T2 from the E. coli rrnB gene
    427..470     +  terminator     rrnB T1 terminator: Escherichia coli rrnB; transcription terminator T1 from the E. coli rrnB gene
    517..553     -  CDS            lacZα (fragment): LacZα fragment of β-galactosidase; lacZ fragment
    569..668     +  protein_bind   attL1: mutant version of attL; recombination site for the Gateway® LR reaction LR Clonase™
   1288..1387    -  protein_bind   attL2: mutant version of attL; recombination site for the Gateway® LR reaction LR Clonase™
   1405..1423    -  promoter       T7 promoter: promoter for bacteriophage T7 RNA polymerase
   1557..2366    +  CDS            KanR: aminoglycoside phosphotransferase; aph(3')-Ia; confers resistance to kanamycin in bacteria or G418 (Geneticin®) in eukaryotes
   2513..3101    +  rep_origin     ori: high-copy-number ColE1/pMB1/pBR322/pUC origin of replication
