[The description below was written by a language model from this plasmid's Addgene catalogue record and pLannotate feature annotations shown in this document.]
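Description:
pENTR D-TOPO-C3_34 is a Gateway entry clone built on the Invitrogen pENTR/D-TOPO backbone and carries a human genomic fragment described as an enhancer active in pancreatic islets. The insert, catalogued as the PNMA2 enhancer, was amplified from a roughly 0.6 kb interval on chromosome 8 (coordinates recorded against the hg18 assembly) and inserted by directional TOPO cloning. The full depositor sequence is 3,163 nt, consistent with the 2,580 bp backbone plus this fragment. The plasmid is maintained in E. coli through a high-copy ColE1/pUC-type origin and is selected with kanamycin via an aminoglycoside phosphotransferase gene.

In the annotated sequence the enhancer itself is not called as a feature, but it occupies the unannotated space between the attL1 and attL2 recombination sites. These sites allow the fragment to be moved by an LR Clonase reaction into any attR-containing destination vector while preserving its orientation. Upstream of attL1 lie the rrnB T1 and T2 transcription terminators, which shield the insert from read-through transcription originating in the backbone, and a T7 promoter sits just beyond attL2. The short lacI and lacZα matches are only backbone fragments, not functional genes; the lacZα remnant probably corresponds to the M13 priming region used for sequencing the insert. The entry clone carries no eukaryotic promoter or reporter of its own, so it serves purely as a shuttle. According to the record, the intended use is transfer of the enhancer into a destination vector such as pGL4.23-Gateway. There, the element can presumably be tested for regulatory activity in reporter assays, in the context of work on islet enhancer clusters and type 2 diabetes-associated variants.
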