Addgene plasmid #60276: pENTR D-TOPO-C3_34
Purpose: This plasmid contains a human pancreatic islet active enhancer, which can be shuttled into a Gateway destination vector, such as pGL4.23-Gateway.
Depositing lab: Jorge Ferrer. Depositing organization: Imperial College London. Publication: Pancreatic islet enhancer clusters enriched in type 2 diabetes risk-associated variants. Pasquali L, Gaulton KJ, Rodriguez-Segui SA, Mularoni L, Miguel-Escalada I, Akerman I, Tena JJ, Moran I, Gomez-Marin C, van de Bunt M, Ponsa-Cobas J, Castro N, Nammo T, Cebola I, Garcia-Hurtado J, Maestro MA, Pattou F, Piemonti L, Berney T, Gloyn AL, Ravassard P, Gomez-Skarmeta JL, Muller F, McCarthy MI, Ferrer J. Nat Genet. 2014 Feb;46(2):136-43. doi: 10.1038/ng.2870. Epub 2014 Jan 12. PubMed 24413736.
Backbone
  Vector backbone: pENTR/D-TOPO
  Backbone manufacturer: Invitrogen
  Backbone size w/o insert (bp): 2580
  Vector type: Entry Vector
Growth in bacteria
  Bacterial resistance: Kanamycin, 50 μg/mL
  Growth temperature: 37°C
  Growth strain: DH5alpha
  Copy number: Unknown
Gene/Insert
  Gene/Insert name: PNMA2 enhancer (alt name: PNMA2)
  Species: H. sapiens (human)
  Entrez Gene: PNMA2 (a.k.a. MA2, MM2, RGAG2)
  Cloning method: TOPO Cloning
  Sequencing primers: 5′ M13 Fw; 3′ M13 Rev
Terms and licenses: Academic/Nonprofit Terms; Industry Terms: Not Available to Industry
Depositor comments: chromosome : chr8; start: 26375658 end: 26376244 (genomic position corresponds to the version of the human genome hg18) Fw primer used for cloning: CACCCCACAAAGAATGTGCAGGAA Rv primer used for cloning: CGCTTGAGCCCAGAAGGCAGA
How to cite: pENTR D-TOPO-C3_34 was a gift from Jorge Ferrer (Addgene plasmid # 60276 ; http://n2t.net/addgene:60276 ; RRID:Addgene_60276)
